>Addgene plasmid #168386 | pTL325 | addgene full sequence | sequence record 349778 | Addgene NGS Result
CGGTGCGGGCCTCTTCGCTATTACGCCAGATCCTTTTGTTGTTTCCGGGTGTACAATATGGACTTCCTCT
TTTCTGGCAACCAAACCCATACATCGGGATTCCTATAATACCTTCGTTGGTCTCCCTAACATGTAGGTGG
CGGAGGGGAGATATACAATAGAACAGATACCAGACAAGACATAATGGGCTAAACAAGACTACACCAATTA
CACTGCCTCATTGATGGTGGTACATAACGAACTAATACTGTAGCCCTAGACTTGATAGCCATCATCATAT
CGAAGTTTCACTACCCTTTTTCCATTTGCCATCTATTGAAGTAATAATAGGCGCATGCAACTTCTTTTCT
TTTTTTTTCTTTTCTCTCTCCCCCGTTGTTGTCTCACCATATCCGCAATGACAAAAAAATGATGGAAGAC
ACTAAAGGAAAAAATTAACGACAAAGACAGCACCAACAGATGTCGTTGTTCCAGAGCTGATGAGGGGTAT
CTCGAAGCACACGAAACTTTTTCCTTCCTTCATTCACGCACACTACTCTCTAATGAGCAACGGTATACGG
CCTTCCTTCCAGTTACTTGAATTTGAAATAAAAAAAAGTTTGCTGTCTTGCTATCAAGTATAAATAGACC
TGCAATTATTAATCTTTTGTTTCCTCGTCATTGTTCTCGTTCCCTTTCTTCCTTGTTTCTTTTTCTGCAC
AATATTTCAAGCTATACCAAGCATACAATCAACTCCAAGCTTGAAGCAAGCCTCCTGAAAGATGAAGCTA
CTGTCTTCTATCGAACAAGCATGCGATATTTGCCGACTTAAAAAGCTCAAGTGCTCCAAAGAAAAACCGA
AGTGCGCCAAGTGTCTGAAGAACAACTGGGAGTGTCGCTACTCTCCCAAAACCAAAAGGTCTCCGCTGAC
TAGGGCACATCTGACAGAAGTGGAATCAAGGCTAGAAAGACTGGAACAGCTATTTCTACTGATTTTTCCT
CGAGAAGACCTTGACATGATTTTGAAAATGGATTCTTTACAGGATATAAAAGCATTGTTAACAGGATTAT
TTGTACAAGATAATGTGAATAAAGATGCCGTCACAGATAGATTGGCTTCAGTGGAGACTGATATGCCTCT
AACATTGAGACAGCATAGAATAAGTGCGACATCATCATCGGAAGAGAGTAGTAACAAAGGTCAAAGACAG
TTGACTGTATCGCCGGAATTTGTAATACGACTCACTATAGGGCGAGCCGCCATCATGGAGGAGCAGAAGC
TGATCTCAGAGGAGGACCTGCATATGGCCATGGAGGCCGAATTCGTGGAAGTGGTGGTGCTGCGCGTGAG
CCTGCATTGCAAAGGCTGCGCCGGCAAAGTGAAGAAACATATCAGCAAAATGGAAGGCGTGACCAGCCTG
GACATCGATATCGCCACCAAAAAGGTGACCGTGGTGGGTCATGTGACCCCGCTGAGCGTTCTGACCGCCG
TGAGCAAGATTAAACCGGCCCAGTTTTGGCCGATTAGCAGCAGCAGCGGATCCGTCGACCTGCAGCGGCC
GCATAACTAGCATAACCCCTTGGGGCCTCTAAACGGGTCTTGAGGGGTTTTTTGCGCGCTTGCAGCCAAG
CTAATTCCGGGCGAATTTCTTATGATTTATGATTTTTATTATTAAATAAGTTATAAAAAAAATAAGTGTA
TACAAATTTTAAAGTGACTCTTAGGTTTTAAAACGAAAATTCTTATTCTTGAGTAACTCTTTCCTGTAGG
TCAGGTTGCTTTCTCAGGTATAGCATGAGGTCGCTCTTATTGACCACACCTCTACCGGCATGCAAGCTTG
GCGTAATCATGGTCATAGCTGTTTCCTGTGTGAAATTGTTATCCGCTCACAATTCCACACAACATACGAG
CCGGAAGCATAAAGTGTAAAGCCTGGGGTGCCTAATGAGTGAGCTAACTCACATTAATTGCGTTGCGCTC
ACTGCCCGCTTTCCAGTCGGGAAACCTGTCGTGCCAGCTGCATTAATGAATCGGCCAACGCGCGGGGAGA
GGCGGTTTGCGTATTGGGCGCTCTTCCGCTTCCTCGCTCACTGACTCGCTGCGCTCGGTCGTTCGGCTGC
GGCGAGCGGTATCAGCTCACTCAAAGGCGGTAATACGGTTATCCACAGAATCAGGGGATAACGCAGGAAA
GAACATGTGAGCAAAAGGCCAGCAAAAGGCCAGGAACCGTAAAAAGGCCGCGTTGCTGGCGTTTTTCCAT
AGGCTCCGCCCCCCTGACGAGCATCACAAAAATCGACGCTCAAGTCAGAGGTGGCGAAACCCGACAGGAC
TATAAAGATACCAGGCGTTTCCCCCTGGAAGCTCCCTCGTGCGCTCTCCTGTTCCGACCCTGCCGCTTAC
CGGATACCTGTCCGCCTTTCTCCCTTCGGGAAGCGTGGCGCTTTCTCATAGCTCACGCTGTAGGTATCTC
AGTTCGGTGTAGGTCGTTCGCTCCAAGCTGGGCTGTGTGCACGAACCCCCCGTTCAGCCCGACCGCTGCG
CCTTATCCGGTAACTATCGTCTTGAGTCCAACCCGGTAAGACACGACTTATCGCCACTGGCAGCAGCCAC
TGGTAACAGGATTAGCAGAGCGAGGTATGTAGGCGGTGCTACAGAGTTCTTGAAGTGGTGGCCTAACTAC
GGCTACACTAGAAGAACAGTATTTGGTATCTGCGCTCTGCTGAAGCCAGTTACCTTCGGAAAAAGAGTTG
GTAGCTCTTGATCCGGCAAACAAACCACCGCTGGTAGCGGTGGTTTTTTTGTTTGCAAGCAGCAGATTAC
GCGCAGAAAAAAAGGATCTCAAGAAGATCCTTTGATCTTTTCTACGGGGTCTGACGCTCAGTGGAACGAA
AACTCACGTTAAGGGATTTTGGTCATGAGATTATCAAAAAGGATCTTCACCTAGATCCTTTTAAATTAAA
AATGAAGTTTTAAATCAATCTAAAGTATATATGAGTAACCTGAGGCTATGGCAGGGCCTGCCGCCCCGAC
GTTGGCTGCGAGCCCTGGGCCTTCACCCGAACTTGGGGGGTGGGGTGGGGAAAAGGAAGAAACGCGGGCG
TATTGGCCCCAATGGGGTCTCGGTGGGGTATCGACAGAGTGCCAGCCCTGGGACCGAACCCCGCGTTTAT
GAACAAACGACCCAACACCGTGCGTTTTATTCTGTCTTTTTATTGCCGTCATAGCGCGGGTTCCTTCCGG
TATTGTCTCCTTCCGTGTTTCAGTTAGCCTCCCCCTAGGGTGGGCGAAGAACTCCAGCATGAGATCCCCG
CGCTGGAGGATCATCCAGCCGGCGTCCCGGAAAACGATTCCGAAGCCCAACCTTTCATAGAAGGCGGCGG
TGGAATCGAAATCTCGTGATGGCAGGTTGGGCGTCGCTTGGTCGGTCATTTCGAACCCCAGAGTCCCGCT
CAGAAGAACTCGTCAAGAAGGCGATAGAAGGCGATGCGCTGCGAATCGGGAGCGGCGATACCGTAAAGCA
CGAGGAAGCGGTCAGCCCATTCGCCGCCAAGCTCTTCAGCAATATCACGGGTAGCCAACGCTATGTCCTG
ATAGCGGTCCGCCACACCCAGCCGGCCACAGTCGATGAATCCAGAAAAGCGGCCATTTTCCACCATGATA
TTCGGCAAGCAGGCATCGCCATGAGTCACGACGAGATCCTCGCCGTCGGGCATGCTCGCCTTGAGCCTGG
CGAACAGTTCGGCTGGCGCGAGCCCCTGATGCTCTTCGTCCAGATCATCCTGATCGACAAGACCGGCTTC
CATCCGAGTACGTGCTCGCTCGATGCGATGTTTCGCTTGGTGGTCGAATGGGCAGGTAGCCGGATCAAGC
GTATGCAGCCGCCGCATTGCATCAGCCATGATGGATACTTTCTCGGCAGGAGCAAGGTGAGATGACAGGA
GATCCTGCCCCGGCACTTCGCCCAATAGCAGCCAGTCCCTTCCCGCTTCAGTGACAACGTCGAGCACAGC
TGCGCAAGGAACGCCCGTCGTGGCCAGCCACGATAGCCGCGCTGCCTCGTCTTGCAGTTCATTCAGGGCA
CCGGACAGGTCGGTCTTGACAAAAAGAACCGGGCGCCCCTGCGCTGACAGCCGGAACACGGCGGCATCAG
AGCAGCCGATTGTCTGTTGTGCCCAGTCATAGCCGAATAGCCTCTCCACCCAAGCGGCCGGAGAACCTGC
GTGCAATCCATCTTGTTCAATCATACTCTTCCTTTTTCAATATTATTGAAGCATTTATCAGGGTTATTGT
CTCATGAGCGGATACATATTTGAATGTATTTAGAAAAATAAACAAATAGGGGTTCCGCGCACATTTCCCC
GAAAAGTGCCACCTGAACGAAGCATCTGTGCTTCATTTTGTAGAACAAAAATGCAACGCGAGAGCGCTAA
TTTTTCAAACAAAGAATCTGAGCTGCATTTTTACAGAACAGAAATGCAACGCGAAAGCGCTATTTTACCA
ACGAAGAATCTGTGCTTCATTTTTGTAAAACAAAAATGCAACGCGAGAGCGCTAATTTTTCAAACAAAGA
ATCTGAGCTGCATTTTTACAGAACAGAAATGCAACGCGAGAGCGCTATTTTACCAACAAAGAATCTATAC
TTCTTTTTTGTTCTACAAAAATGCATCCCGAGAGCGCTATTTTTCTAACAAAGCATCTTAGATTACTTTT
TTTCTCCTTTGTGCGCTCTATAATGCAGTCTCTTGATAACTTTTTGCACTGTAGGTCCGTTAAGGTTAGA
AGAAGGCTACTTTGGTGTCTATTTTCTCTTCCATAAAAAAAGCCTGACTCCACTTCCCGCGTTTACTGAT
TACTAGCGAAGCTGCGGGTGCATTTTTTCAAGATAAAGGCATCCCCGATTATATTCTATACCGATGTGGA
TTGCGCATACTTTGTGAACAGAAAGTGATAGCGTTGATGATTCTTCATTGGTCAGAAAATTATGAACGGT
TTCTTCTATTTTGTCTCTATATACTACGTATAGGAAATGTTTACATTTTCGTATTGTTTTCGATTCACTC
TATGAATAGTTCTTACTACAATTTTTTTGTCTAAAGAGTAATACTAGAGATAAACATAAAAAATGTAGAG
GTCGAGTTTAGATGCAAGTTCAAGGAGCGAAAGGTGGATGGGTAGGTTATATAGGGATATAGCACAGAGA
TATATAGCAAAGAGATACTTTTGAGCAATGTTTGTGGAAGCGGTATTCGCAATATTTTAGTAGCTCGTTA
CAGTCCGGTGCGTTTTTGGTTTTTTGAAAGTGCGTCTTCAGAGCGCTTTTGGTTTTCAAAAGCGCTCTGA
AGTTCCTATACTTTCTAGAGAATAGGAACTTCGGAATAGGAACTTCAAAGCGTTTCCGAAAACGAGCGCT
TCCGAAAATGCAACGCGAGCTGCGCACATACAGCTCACTGTTCACGTCGCACCTATATCTGCGTGTTGCC
TGTATATATATATACATGAGAAGAACGGCATAGTGCGTGTTTATGCTTAAATGCGTACTTATATGCGTCT
ATTTATGTAGGATGAAAGGTAGTCTAGTACCTCCTGTGATATTATCCCATTCCATGCGGGGTATCGTATG
CTTCCTTCAGCACTACCCTTTAGCTGTTCTATATGCTGCCACTCCTCAATTGGATTAGTCTCATCCTTCA
ATGCTATCATTTCCTTTGATATTGGATCATACTAAGAAACCATTATTATCATGACATTAACCTATAAAAA
TAGGCGTATCACGAGGCCCTTTCGTCTCGCGCGTTTCGGTGATGACGGTGAAAACCTCTGACACATGCAG
CTCCCGGAGACGGTCACAGCTTGTCTGTAAGCGGATGCCGGGAGCAGACAAGCCCGTCAGGGCGCGTCAG
CGGGTGTTGGCGGGTGTCGGGGCTGGCTTAACTATGCGGCATCAGAGCAGATTGTACTGAGAGTGCACCA
TAGATCAACGACATTACTATATATATAATATAGGAAGCATTTAATAGAACAGCATCGTAATATATGTGTA
CTTTGCAGTTATGACGCCAGATGGCAGTAGTGGAAGATATTCTTTATTGAAAAATAGCTTGTCACCTTAC
GTACAATCTTGATCCGGAGCTTTTCTTTTTTTGCCGATTAAGAATTAATTCGGTCGAAAAAAGAAAAGGA
GAGGGCCAAGAGGGAGGGCATTGGTGACTATTGAGCACGTGAGTATACGTGATTAAGCACACAAAGGCAG
CTTGGAGTATGTCTGTTATTAATTTCACAGGTAGTTCTGGTCCATTGGTGAAAGTTTGCGGCTTGCAGAG
CACAGAGGCCGCAGAATGTGCTCTAGATTCCGATGCTGACTTGCTGGGTATTATATGTGTGCCCAATAGA
AAGAGAACAATTGACCCGGTTATTGCAAGGAAAATTTCAAGTCTTGTAAAAGCATATAAAAATAGTTCAG
GCACTCCGAAATACTTGGTTGGCGTGTTTCGTAATCAACCTAAGGAGGATGTTTTGGCTCTGGTCAATGA
TTACGGCATTGATATCGTCCAACTGCATGGAGATGAGTCGTGGCAAGAATACCAAGAGTTCCTCGGTTTG
CCAGTTATTAAAAGACTCGTATTTCCAAAAGACTGCAACATACTACTCAGTGCAGCTTCACAGAAACCTC
ATTCGTTTATTCCCTTGTTTGATTCAGAAGCAGGTGGGACAGGTGAACTTTTGGATTGGAACTCGATTTC
TGACTGGGTTGGAAGGCAAGAGAGCCCCGAAAGCTTACATTTTATGTTAGCTGGTGGACTGACGCCAGAA
AATGTTGGTGATGCGCTTAGATTAAATGGCGTTATTGGTGTTGATGTAAGCGGAGGTGTGGAGACAAATG
GTGTAAAAGACTCTAACAAAATAGCAAATTTCGTCAAAAATGCTAAGAAATAGGTTATTACTGAGTAGTA
TTTATTTAAGTATTGTTTGTGCACTTGCCGATCTATGCGGTGTGAAATACCGCACAGATGCGTAAGGAGA
AAATACCGCATCAGGAAATTGTAAGCGTTAATATTTTGTTAAAATTCGCGTTAAATTTTTGTTAAATCAG
CTCATTTTTTAACCAATAGGCCGAAATCGGCAAAATCCCTTATAAATCAAAAGAATAGACCGAGATAGGG
T
[37 nt withheld, positions 7142-7178]
AAAGAACGTGGACTCCAACGTCAAAGG
[49 nt withheld, positions 7206-7254]
T
[91 nt withheld, positions 7256-7346]
G
[124 nt withheld, positions 7348-7471]
CCATTCGCCATTCAGGCTGCGCAACTGTTGGGAAGGGCGAT
Features (pLannotate 1.2.2; 24 found; start..end, strand, type, name):
     30..734     +  promoter       ADH1 promoter: S. cerevisiae ADH1; promoter for alcohol dehydrogenase 1
    762..1202    +  CDS            GAL4 DNA binding domain: DNA binding domain of the GAL4 transcriptional activator; Saccharomyces cerevisiae GAL4 (truncated)
   1213..1231    +  promoter       T7 promoter: promoter for bacteriophage T7 RNA polymerase
   1308..1499    +  CDS            NAKR3 (fragment): NAKR3_ARATH - Also known as HPP04 From Arabidopsis thaliana (Mouse-ear cress).
   1547..1594    +  terminator     T7 terminator: transcription terminator for bacteriophage T7 RNA polymerase
   1621..1808    +  terminator     ADH1 terminator: S. cerevisiae ADH1; transcription terminator for the S. cerevisiae alcohol dehydrogenase 1 (ADH1) gene
   1856..1872    -  protein_bind   lac operator: The lac repressor binds to the lac operator to inhibit transcription in E. coli. This inhibition can be relieved by adding lactose or isopropyl-β-D-thiogalactopyranoside (IPTG). lac repressor encoded by lacI
   1880..1910    -  promoter       lac promoter: promoter for the E. coli lac operon
   1925..1946    -  protein_bind   CAP binding site: CAP binding activates transcription in the presence of cAMP. E. coli catabolite activator protein
   1959..2051    -  CDS            lacI (fragment): lac repressor; lacI; The lac repressor binds to the lac operator to inhibit transcription in E. coli. This inhibition can be relieved by adding lactose or isopropyl-β-D-thiogalactopyranoside (IPTG).
   2234..2822    -  rep_origin     ori: high-copy-number ColE1/pMB1/pBR322/pUC origin of replication
   3044..3060    +  polyA_signal   bGH poly(A) signal (fragment): bovine growth hormone polyadenylation signal
   3151..3198    -  polyA_signal   HSV TK poly(A) signal: herpes simplex virus thymidine kinase polyadenylation signal (Cole and Stacy, 1985)
   3257..3409    -  CDS            ble (fragment): BLE_KLEPN - Experimental evidence at protein level: Swiss-Prot protein existence level 1. Binding protein with a strong affinity to the bleomycin family of antibiotics. Binds to CL990; an antimitotic-antibiotic compound. From Klebsiella pneumoniae.
   3430..4224    -  CDS            NeoR/KanR: aminoglycoside phosphotransferase from Tn5; aph(3')-II (or nptII); confers resistance to neomycin, kanamycin, and G418 (Geneticin®)
   4225..4329    -  promoter       AmpR promoter: bla
   4356..5698    -  rep_origin     2μ ori: yeast 2μ plasmid origin of replication
   5766..5801    +  CDS            rop (fragment): Rop protein, which maintains plasmids at low copy number; rop
   5903..5952    +  misc_feature   bom (fragment): basis of mobility region from pBR322
   6091..6238    +  promoter       TRP1 promoter: S. cerevisiae TRP1
   6239..6913    +  CDS            TRP1: phosphoribosylanthranilate isomerase, required for tryptophan biosynthesis; S. cerevisiae TRP1; yeast auxotrophic marker
   6964..7015    +  misc_feature   bom (fragment): basis of mobility region from pBR322
   7043..7471    -  rep_origin     f1 ori (sequence partly withheld): f1 bacteriophage origin of replication; arrow indicates direction of (+) strand synthesis
   7475..29      -  CDS            lacZα (fragment) (across the origin): LacZα fragment of β-galactosidase; lacZ fragment
