[The description below was written by a language model from this plasmid's Addgene catalogue record and pLannotate feature annotations shown in this document.]
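Description:
pTL325 is a yeast two-hybrid bait plasmid built on the pGBKT7 backbone, carrying OsaHPP01 from rice (Oryza sativa) as its insert. The full sequenced record is about 7.5 kb. It is a shuttle vector. In E. coli it replicates from a high-copy ColE1/pUC-type origin and is selected with kanamycin through a Tn5 aminoglycoside phosphotransferase (NeoR/KanR) driven by the bla promoter. In Saccharomyces cerevisiae it is maintained episomally by the 2μ origin and selected by complementation of tryptophan auxotrophy with the TRP1 marker and its own promoter. An f1 origin and several small backbone remnants (lac promoter/operator, lacZα, rop, bom and ble fragments) are also annotated but have no evident role in the assay.

The expression cassette uses the yeast ADH1 promoter to drive the GAL4 DNA-binding domain, followed by the cloning region containing the insert and then T7 and ADH1 terminators. A T7 promoter sits between the GAL4 domain and the insert, which in this backbone allows in vitro transcription of the insert without the GAL4 portion. The automated annotation labels the insert region only as a short fragment resembling Arabidopsis NAKR3 (also called HPP04), a heavy-metal-associated plant protein. This is consistent with a related rice HPP-family sequence rather than an Arabidopsis gene, and the exact insert boundaries are not defined by the table. The cloning method is not recorded. Expressed as a GAL4 DNA-binding-domain fusion, OsaHPP01 would be tested against activation-domain prey fusions. The associated publication concerns the host-target binding spectrum of a conserved blast fungus effector, suggesting its use in probing effector–host protein interactions.
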