Addgene plasmid #168386: pTL325
Purpose: pGBKT7 yeast two-hybrid plasmid
Depositing lab: Sophien Kamoun. Depositing organization: Sainsbury Laboratory, Norwich. Publication: A single amino acid polymorphism in a conserved effector of the multihost blast fungus pathogen expands host-target binding spectrum. Bentham AR, Petit-Houdenot Y, Win J, Chuma I, Terauchi R, Banfield MJ, Kamoun S, Langner T. PLoS Pathog. 2021 Nov 10;17(11):e1009957. doi: 10.1371/journal.ppat.1009957. eCollection 2021 Nov. PubMed 34758051.
Backbone
  Vector backbone: pGBKT7
  Vector type: Yeast Expression
Growth in bacteria
  Bacterial resistance: Kanamycin, 50 μg/mL
  Growth temperature: 37°C
  Growth strain: DH5alpha
  Copy number: High Copy
Gene/Insert
  Gene/Insert name: OsaHPP01
  Species: Oryza sativa
  Cloning method: Unknown
Terms and licenses: Academic/Nonprofit Terms; Industry Terms: Not Available to Industry
How to cite: pTL325 was a gift from Sophien Kamoun (Addgene plasmid # 168386 ; http://n2t.net/addgene:168386 ; RRID:Addgene_168386)
