>Addgene plasmid #168386 | pTL325 | depositor partial sequence | sequence record 326486 | insert
GAATTCGTGGAAGTGGTGGTGCTGCGCGTGAGCCTGCATTGCAAAGGCTGCGCCGGCAAAGTGAAGAAAC
ATATCAGCAAAATGGAAGGCGTGACCAGCCTGGACATCGATATCGCCACCAAAAAGGTGACCGTGGTGGG
TCATGTGACCCCGCTGAGCGTTCTGACCGCCGTGAGCAAGATTAAACCGGCCCAGTTTTGGCCGATTAGC
AGCAGCAGCGGATCC
